Addgene plasmid #156657: pD649-HAsp-BTNL3-Fc(DAPA)-AviTag-6xHis
Purpose: Mammalian expression of cell-surface protein extracellular domain fused to Fc(DAPA)-Avi-6xHis. Protein is secreted from cells.
Depositing lab: Chris Garcia. Depositing organization: Stanford University. Publication: A Human IgSF Cell-Surface Interactome Reveals a Complex Network of Protein-Protein Interactions. Wojtowicz WM, Vielmetter J, Fernandes RA, Siepe DH, Eastman CL, Chisholm GB, Cox S, Klock H, Anderson PW, Rue SM, Miller JJ, Glaser SM, Bragstad ML, Vance J, Lam AW, Lesley SA, Zinn K, Garcia KC. Cell. 2020 Aug 20;182(4):1027-1043.e17. doi: 10.1016/j.cell.2020.07.025. PubMed 32822567.
Backbone
  Vector backbone: pD649
  Backbone size w/o insert (bp): 6106
  Vector type: Mammalian Expression
Growth in bacteria
  Bacterial resistance: Ampicillin, 100 μg/mL
  Growth temperature: 37°C
  Growth strain: DH5alpha
  Copy number: High Copy
Gene/Insert
  Gene/Insert name: BTNL3
  Species: H. sapiens (human)
  Insert size (bp): 660
  Mutation: Fc region of human IgG contains D265A and P329A mutations (DAPA)
  Entrez Gene: BTNL3 (a.k.a. BTN9.1, BTNLR)
  Promoter: CMV/SP6
  Tag / fusion protein: Fc(DAPA)-AviTag-6xHis (C terminal on backbone)
  Cloning method: Restriction Enzyme; 5′ cloning site GCGGCCGC (not destroyed); 3′ cloning site GGCGCGCC (not destroyed)
  Sequencing primers: 5′ ATTTAGGTGACACTATAG; 3′ CACGTACCAGTTGAACTTCACC
Resource information
  A portion of this plasmid was derived from a plasmid made by: synthesis by ThermoFisher
Terms and licenses: Academic/Nonprofit Terms; Industry Terms: Not Available to Industry
Depositor comments: Some plasmids in this collection may have an IS4-like element ISVsa5 family transposase upstream of the CMV promoter.
How to cite: pD649-HAsp-BTNL3-Fc(DAPA)-AviTag-6xHis was a gift from Chris Garcia (Addgene plasmid # 156657 ; http://n2t.net/addgene:156657 ; RRID:Addgene_156657)
