[The description below was written by a language model from this plasmid's Addgene catalogue record and pLannotate feature annotations shown in this document.]
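Description:
pD649-HAsp-BTNL3-Fc(DAPA)-AviTag-6xHis is a mammalian expression plasmid of about 6.8 kb, built on the pD649 backbone, for producing the extracellular domain of human BTNL3 (butyrophilin-like 3) as a secreted Fc fusion protein. It is propagated in E. coli at high copy from a ColE1/pUC-type origin and selected with ampicillin through a full-length β-lactamase gene. The short KanR, lacZα, rrnB terminator and f1 ori hits in the feature table are only fragments and appear to be backbone remnants rather than functional parts.

Expression is driven by the CMV immediate-early enhancer and promoter, followed by a fragment of CMV intron A. An SP6 promoter just upstream of the coding region could support in vitro transcription and also serves as the 5′ sequencing primer site. The open reading frame begins with a secretion signal: the plasmid name indicates "HAsp", while the annotation software matched this region partially to an immunoglobulin heavy-chain signal sequence. The 660 bp BTNL3 ectodomain follows, cloned between NotI and AscI sites that are both retained. It is fused at its C terminus to a human IgG Fc carrying the D265A and P329A (DAPA) mutations, which are generally used to reduce Fc effector binding. The automated annotation labels this Fc region by homology to a guinea pig IgG, but the record specifies human. An AviTag for site-specific biotinylation and a 6xHis tag for affinity purification complete the fusion, and a bGH polyadenylation signal ends the transcript. A downstream SV40/EM7-driven puromycin resistance cassette with an SV40 poly(A) signal could allow selection in mammalian cells, though it is annotated as a fragment.

The plasmid belongs to a collection used to map interactions among human immunoglobulin-superfamily cell-surface proteins. The depositor notes that some plasmids in the collection may carry an IS4-like transposase insertion upstream of the CMV promoter; none is annotated here.
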