Features (pLannotate 1.2.2; 20 found; start..end, strand, type, name):
    119..143     -  CDS            KanR (fragment): aminoglycoside phosphotransferase; aph(3')-Ia; confers resistance to kanamycin
    254..842     +  rep_origin     ori: high-copy-number ColE1/pMB1/pBR322/pUC origin of replication
   1067..1084    +  terminator     rrnB T2 terminator (fragment): transcription terminator T2 from the E. coli rrnB gene
   1109..1128    -  CDS            lacZα (fragment): LacZα fragment of β-galactosidase; lacZ fragment
   1584..1600    +  protein_bind   lac operator: The lac repressor binds to the lac operator to inhibit transcription in E. coli. This inhibition can be relieved by adding lactose or isopropyl-β-D-thiogalactopyranoside (IPTG). lac repressor encoded by lacI
   1843..2146    +  enhancer       CMV enhancer: human cytomegalovirus immediate early enhancer
   2147..2350    +  promoter       CMV promoter: human cytomegalovirus (CMV) immediate early promoter
   2486..2529    +  intron         CMV intron (fragment): modified intron A from human cytomegalovirus
   2581..2599    +  promoter       SP6 promoter: promoter for bacteriophage SP6 RNA polymerase
   2603..2640    +  CDS            IgH signal sequence (fragment): signal sequence from the mouse immunoglobulin heavy chain variable region
   3157..4101    +  CDS            IGHG2_CAVPO: Experimental evidence at protein level: Swiss-Prot protein existence level 1. From Cavia porcellus (Guinea pig).
   4316..4427    +  polyA_signal   bGH poly(A) signal: bovine growth hormone polyadenylation signal
   4428..4536    +  rep_origin     f1 ori (fragment): f1 bacteriophage origin of replication; arrow indicates direction of (+) strand synthesis
   4550..4879    +  promoter       SV40 promoter: SV40 enhancer and early promoter
   4927..4974    +  promoter       EM7 promoter: synthetic bacterial promoter&nbsp
   4993..5592    +  CDS            PuroR (fragment): puromycin N-acetyltransferase; pac from Streptomyces; confers resistance to puromycin
   5602..5727    +  CDS            ble (fragment): BLE_KLEPN - Experimental evidence at protein level: Swiss-Prot protein existence level 1. Binding protein with a strong affinity to the bleomycin family of antibiotics. Binds to CL990; an antimitotic-antibiotic compound. From Klebsiella pneumoniae.
   5722..5843    +  polyA_signal   SV40 poly(A) signal: SV40 polyadenylation signal
   5896..6756    -  CDS            AmpR: β-lactamase; bla; confers resistance to ampicillin, carbenicillin, and related antibiotics
   6759..89      -  promoter       AmpR promoter (fragment) (across the origin): bla
>Addgene plasmid #156657 | pD649-HAsp-BTNL3-Fc(DAPA)-AviTag-6xHis | depositor full sequence | sequence record 302423 | Full Sequence
TTTCAATATTATTGAAGCATTTATCAGGGTTATTGTCTCATGAGCGGATACATATTTGAATGTATTTAGA
AAAATAAACAAATAGGGGTCAGTGTTACAACCAATTAACCAATTCTGAACATTATCGCGAGCCCATTTAT
ACCTGAATATGGCTCATAACACCCCTTGCTCATGACCAAAATCCCTTAACGTGAGTTACGCGCGCGTCGT
TCCACTGAGCGTCAGACCCCGTAGAAAAGATCAAAGGATCTTCTTGAGATCCTTTTTTTCTGCGCGTAAT
CTGCTGCTTGCAAACAAAAAAACCACCGCTACCAGCGGTGGTTTGTTTGCCGGATCAAGAGCTACCAACT
CTTTTTCCGAAGGTAACTGGCTTCAGCAGAGCGCAGATACCAAATACTGTTCTTCTAGTGTAGCCGTAGT
TAGCCCACCACTTCAAGAACTCTGTAGCACCGCCTACATACCTCGCTCTGCTAATCCTGTTACCAGTGGC
TGCTGCCAGTGGCGATAAGTCGTGTCTTACCGGGTTGGACTCAAGACGATAGTTACCGGATAAGGCGCAG
CGGTCGGGCTGAACGGGGGGTTCGTGCACACAGCCCAGCTTGGAGCGAACGACCTACACCGAACTGAGAT
ACCTACAGCGTGAGCTATGAGAAAGCGCCACGCTTCCCGAAGGGAGAAAGGCGGACAGGTATCCGGTAAG
CGGCAGGGTCGGAACAGGAGAGCGCACGAGGGAGCTTCCAGGGGGAAACGCCTGGTATCTTTATAGTCCT
GTCGGGTTTCGCCACCTCTGACTTGAGCGTCGATTTTTGTGATGCTCGTCAGGGGGGCGGAGCCTATGGA
AAAACGCCAGCAACGCGGCCTTTTTACGGTTCCTGGCCTTTTGCTGGCCTTTTGCTCACATGTTCTTTCC
TGCGTTATCCCCTGATTCTGTGGATAACCGTATTACCGCCTTTGAGTGAGCTGATACCGCTCGCCGCAGC
CGAACGACCGAGCGCAGCGAGTCAGTGAGCGAGGAAGCGGAAGGCGAGAGTAGGGAACTGCCAGGCATCA
AACTAAGCAGAAGGCCCCTGACGGATGGCCTTTTTGCGTTTCTACAAACTCTTTCTGTGTTGTAAAACGA
CGGCCAGTCTTAAGCTCGGGCCCCCTGGGCGGTTCTGATAACGAGTAATCGTTAATCCGCAAATAACGTA
AAAACCCGCTTCGGCGGGTTTTTTTATGGGGGGAGTTTAGGGAAAGAGCATTTGTCAGAATATTTAAGGG
CGCCTGTCACTTTGCTTGATATATGAGAATTATTTAACCTTATAAATGAGAAAAAAGCAACGCACTTTAA
ATAAGATACGTTGCTTTTTCGATTGATGAACACCTATAATTAAACTATTCATCTATTATTTATGATTTTT
TGTATATACAATATTTCTAGTTTGTTAAAGAGAATTAAGAAAATAAATCTCGAAAATAATAAAGGGAAAA
TCAGTTTTTGATATCAAAATTATACATGTCAACGATAATACAAAATATAATACAAACTATAAGATGTTAT
CAGTATTTATTATCATTTAGAATAAATTTTGTGTCGCCCTTAATTGTGAGCGGATAACAATTACGAGCTT
CATGCACAGTGGCGTTGACTCAATATTGGCCATTAGCCATATTATTCATTGGTTATATAGCATAAATCAA
TATTGGCTATTGGCCATTGCATACGTTGTATCTATATCATAATATGTACATTTATATTGGCTCATGTCCA
ATATGACCGCCATGTTGGCATTGATTATTGACTAGTTATTAATAGTAATCAATTACGGGGTCATTAGTTC
ATAGCCCATATATGGAGTTCCGCGTTACATAACTTACGGTAAATGGCCCGCCTGGCTGACCGCCCAACGA
CCCCCGCCCATTGACGTCAATAATGACGTATGTTCCCATAGTAACGCCAATAGGGACTTTCCATTGACGT
CAATGGGTGGAGTATTTACGGTAAACTGCCCACTTGGCAGTACATCAAGTGTATCATATGCCAAGTACGC
CCCCTATTGACGTCAATGACGGTAAATGGCCCGCCTGGCATTATGCCCAGTACATGACCTTATGGGACTT
TCCTACTTGGCAGTACATCTACGTATTAGTCATCGCTATTACCATGGTGATGCGGTTTTGGCAGTACATC
AATGGGCGTGGATAGCGGTTTGACTCACGGGGATTTCCAAGTCTCCACCCCATTGACGTCAATGGGAGTT
TGTTTTGGCACCAAAATCAACGGGACTTTCCAAAATGTCGTAACAACTCCGCCCCATTGACGCAAATGGG
CGGTAGGCGTGTACGGTGGGAGGTCTATATAAGCAGAGCTCGTTTAGTGAACCGTCAGATCGCCTGGAGA
CGCCATCCACGCTGTTTTGACCTCCATAGAAGACACCGGGACCGATCCAGCCTCCGCGGCCGGGAACGGT
GCATTGGAACGCGGATTCCCCGTGCCAAGAGTGACGTAAGTACCGCCTATAGAGTCTATAGGCCCACCCC
CTTGGCTTCGTTAGAACGCGGCTACAATTAATACATAACCTTATGTATCATACACATACGATTTAGGTGA
CACTATAGAATAACATCCACTTTGCCTTTCTCTCCACAGGTGTCCACTCCCAGGTCCAACTGCACCTCGG
TTCTATCGAAAACGCGCCTGCTAGCGCCACCATGAAGACCATCATTGCCCTGAGCTACATCTTCTGCCTG
GTGTTCGCTGCGGCCGCCCAATGGCAAGTGACAGGACCTGGAAAATTCGTGCAGGCCCTCGTGGGCGAAG
ATGCCGTGTTCAGCTGTTCTCTGTTCCCCGAGACAAGCGCCGAAGCCATGGAAGTGCGGTTCTTCAGAAA
CCAGTTCCACGCCGTGGTGCACCTGTACAGAGATGGCGAGGATTGGGAGAGCAAGCAGATGCCCCAGTAC
AGAGGCAGAACCGAGTTCGTGAAGGACAGCATTGCCGGCGGAAGAGTGTCCCTGCGGCTGAAGAATATCA
CCCCTAGCGATATCGGCCTGTACGGCTGCTGGTTCAGCAGCCAGATCTACGATGAAGAGGCCACCTGGGA
ACTGAGAGTGGCTGCTCTTGGAAGCCTGCCTCTGATCAGCATCGTGGGCTATGTGGATGGCGGCATCCAG
CTGCTGTGTCTGTCTAGCGGATGGTTTCCTCAGCCTACCGCCAAGTGGAAGGGCCCTCAAGGACAGGATC
TGAGCAGCGATAGCAGAGCCAATGCCGACGGCTACAGCCTGTACGACGTGGAAATCAGCATCATCGTGCA
AGAGAACGCCGGCAGCATCCTGTGTTCTATTCACCTGGCCGAGCAGTCCCACGAGGTGGAATCTAAGGTG
CTGATCGGCGAGACATTCTTCCAGCCTAGTCCTTGGAGACTGGCCTCTGGCGCGCCGGGCGGCGACAAGA
CCCACACCTGCCCCCCCTGCCCAGCTCCAGAACTGCTGGGAGGGCCTTCCGTGTTCCTGTTCCCCCCCAA
GCCCAAGGACACCCTGATGATCAGCAGGACCCCCGAGGTGACCTGCGTGGTGGTGGCCGTGTCCCACGAG
GACCCAGAGGTGAAGTTCAACTGGTACGTGGACGGCGTGGAGGTGCACAACGCCAAGACCAAGCCCAGAG
AGGAGCAGTACAACAGCACCTACAGGGTGGTGTCCGTGCTGACCGTGCTGCACCAGGACTGGCTGAACGG
CAAAGAATACAAGTGCAAAGTCTCCAACAAGGCCCTGGCTGCCCCAATCGAAAAGACAATCAGCAAGGCC
AAGGGCCAGCCACGGGAGCCCCAGGTGTACACCCTGCCCCCCAGCCGGGAGGAGATGACCAAGAACCAGG
TGTCCCTGACCTGTCTGGTGAAGGGCTTCTACCCCAGCGATATCGCCGTGGAGTGGGAGAGCAACGGCCA
GCCCGAGAACAACTACAAGACCACCCCCCCAGTGCTGGACAGCGACGGCAGCTTCTTCCTGTACAGCAAG
CTGACCGTGGACAAGTCCAGGTGGCAGCAGGGCAACGTGTTCAGCTGCAGCGTGATGCACGAGGCCCTGC
ACAACCACTACACCCAGAAGTCCCTGAGCCTGAGCCCCGGCGGCAGCGGTCTTAATGATATTTTCGAGGC
TCAGAAGATTGAGTGGCATGAACACCACCACCATCACCACTAAGGCCGGCCTGTAGTCACTGGCACAACG
CGTTACCCGGTAAGCCAATCGGGTATACACGGTCGTCATACTGCAGACAGGGTTCTTCTACTTTGCAAGA
TAGTCTTGAGTAGTAAAATAAATAGATAGAGAAAATCAGCCTCGACTGTGCCTTCTAGTTGCCAGCCATC
TGTTGTTTGCCCCTCCCCCGTGCCTTCCTTGACCCTGGAAGGTGCCACTCCCACTGTCCTTTCCTAATAA
AATGAGGAAATTGCATCACAACACTCAACCCTATCTCGGTCTATTCTTTTGATTTATAAGGGATTTTGCC
GATTTCGGCCTATTGGTTAAAAAATGAGCTGATTTAACAAAAATTTAACGCGAATTAATTCTGTGGAATG
TGTGTCAGTTAGGGTGTGGAAAGTCCCCAGGCTCCCCAGCAGGCAGAAGTATGCAAAGCATGCATCTCAA
TTAGTCAGCAACCAGGTGTGGAAAGTCCCCAGGCTCCCCAGCAGGCAGAAGTATGCAAAGCATGCATCTC
AATTAGTCAGCAACCATAGTCCCGCCCCTAACTCCGCCCATCCCGCCCCTAACTCCGCCCAGTTCCGCCC
ATTCTCCGCCCCATGGCTGACTAATTTTTTTTATTTATGCAGAGGCCGAGGCCGCCTCTGCCTCTGAGCT
ATTCCAGAAGTAGTGAGGAGGCTTTTTTGGAGGCCTAGGCTTTTGCAAAAAGCTCCCGGGAGCTTGTATA
TCCATTTTCGGATCTGATCAGCACGTGTTGACAATTAATCATCGGCATAGTATATCGGCATAGTATAATA
CGACAAGGTGAGGAACTAAACCATGACCGAGTACAAGCCCACGGTGCGCCTCGCCACCCGCGACGACGTC
CCCAGGGCCGTACGCACCCTCGCCGCCGCGTTCGCCGACTACCCCGCCACGCGCCACACCGTCGATCCGG
ACCGCCACATCGAGCGGGTCACCGAGCTGCAAGAACTCTTCCTCACGCGCGTCGGGCTCGACATCGGCAA
GGTGTGGGTCGCGGACGACGGCGCCGCGGTGGCGGTCTGGACCACGCCGGAGAGCGTCGAAGCGGGGGCG
GTGTTCGCCGAGATCGGCCCGCGCATGGCCGAGTTGAGCGGTTCCCGGCTGGCCGCGCAGCAACAGATGG
AAGGCCTCCTGGCGCCGCACCGGCCCAAGGAGCCCGCGTGGTTCCTGGCCACCGTCGGCGTCTCGCCCGA
CCACCAGGGCAAGGGTCTGGGCAGCGCCGTCGTGCTCCCCGGAGTGGAGGCGGCCGAGCGCGCCGGGGTG
CCCGCCTTCCTGGAGACATCCGCGCCCCGCAACCTCCCCTTCTACGAGCGGCTCGGCTTCACCGTCACCG
CCGACGTCGAGGTGCCCGAAGGACCGCGCACCTGGTGCATGACCCGCAAGCCCGGTGCCTGACACGTGCT
ACGAGATTTCGATTCCACCGCCGCCTTCTATGAAAGGTTGGGCTTCGGAATCGTTTTCCGGGACGCCGGC
TGGATGATCCTCCAGCGCGGGGATCTCATGCTGGAGTTCTTCGCCCACCCCAACTTGTTTATTGCAGCTT
ATAATGGTTACAAATAAAGCAATAGCATCACAAATTTCACAAATAAAGCATTTTTTTCACTGCATTCTAG
TTGTGGTTTGTCCAAACTCATCAATGTATCTTATCATGTCTGTATACCGTCGACCTCTAGCTAGAGCTTG
GCGTAATCATGGTCATTACCAATGCTTAATCAGTGAGGCACCTATCTCAGCGATCTGTCTATTTCGTTCA
TCCATAGTTGCCTGACTCCCCGTCGTGTAGATAACTACGATACGGGAGGGCTTACCATCTGGCCCCAGCG
CTGCGATGATACCGCGAGAACCACGCTCACCGGCTCCGGATTTATCAGCAATAAACCAGCCAGCCGGAAG
GGCCGAGCGCAGAAGTGGTCCTGCAACTTTATCCGCCTCCATCCAGTCTATTAATTGTTGCCGGGAAGCT
AGAGTAAGTAGTTCGCCAGTTAATAGTTTGCGCAACGTTGTTGCCATCGCTACAGGCATCGTGGTGTCAC
GCTCGTCGTTTGGTATGGCTTCATTCAGCTCCGGTTCCCAACGATCAAGGCGAGTTACATGATCCCCCAT
GTTGTGCAAAAAAGCGGTTAGCTCCTTCGGTCCTCCGATCGTTGTCAGAAGTAAGTTGGCCGCAGTGTTA
TCACTCATGGTTATGGCAGCACTGCATAATTCTCTTACTGTCATGCCATCCGTAAGATGCTTTTCTGTGA
CTGGTGAGTACTCAACCAAGTCATTCTGAGAATAGTGTATGCGGCGACCGAGTTGCTCTTGCCCGGCGTC
AATACGGGATAATACCGCGCCACATAGCAGAACTTTAAAAGTGCTCATCATTGGAAAACGTTCTTCGGGG
CGAAAACTCTCAAGGATCTTACCGCTGTTGAGATCCAGTTCGATGTAACCCACTCGTGCACCCAACTGAT
CTTCAGCATCTTTTACTTTCACCAGCGTTTCTGGGTGAGCAAAAACAGGAAGGCAAAATGCCGCAAAAAA
GGGAATAAGGGCGACACGGAAATGTTGAATACTCATATTCTTCCTT
