>Addgene plasmid #156657 | pD649-HAsp-BTNL3-Fc(DAPA)-AviTag-6xHis | depositor partial sequence | sequence record 302424 | insert (extracellular domain)
CAATGGCAAGTGACAGGACCTGGAAAATTCGTGCAGGCCCTCGTGGGCGAAGATGCCGTGTTCAGCTGTT
CTCTGTTCCCCGAGACAAGCGCCGAAGCCATGGAAGTGCGGTTCTTCAGAAACCAGTTCCACGCCGTGGT
GCACCTGTACAGAGATGGCGAGGATTGGGAGAGCAAGCAGATGCCCCAGTACAGAGGCAGAACCGAGTTC
GTGAAGGACAGCATTGCCGGCGGAAGAGTGTCCCTGCGGCTGAAGAATATCACCCCTAGCGATATCGGCC
TGTACGGCTGCTGGTTCAGCAGCCAGATCTACGATGAAGAGGCCACCTGGGAACTGAGAGTGGCTGCTCT
TGGAAGCCTGCCTCTGATCAGCATCGTGGGCTATGTGGATGGCGGCATCCAGCTGCTGTGTCTGTCTAGC
GGATGGTTTCCTCAGCCTACCGCCAAGTGGAAGGGCCCTCAAGGACAGGATCTGAGCAGCGATAGCAGAG
CCAATGCCGACGGCTACAGCCTGTACGACGTGGAAATCAGCATCATCGTGCAAGAGAACGCCGGCAGCAT
CCTGTGTTCTATTCACCTGGCCGAGCAGTCCCACGAGGTGGAATCTAAGGTGCTGATCGGCGAGACATTC
TTCCAGCCTAGTCCTTGGAGACTGGCCTCT
